Addgene plasmid #19499: pcDNA5/FRT/TO GFP DNAJB4
Depositing lab: Harm Kampinga. Depositing organization: University Medical Center Groningen. Publication: Computational analysis of the human HSPH/HSPA/DNAJ family and cloning of a human HSPH/HSPA/DNAJ expression library. Hageman J, Kampinga HH. Cell Stress Chaperones. 2009 Jan;14(1):1-21. doi: 10.1007/s12192-008-0060-2. Epub 2008 Aug 7. PubMed 18686016.
Backbone
  Vector backbone: pcDNA5/FRT/TO
  Backbone manufacturer: Invitrogen
  Backbone size w/o insert (bp): 5137
  Vector type: Mammalian Expression
  Selectable markers: Hygromycin
Growth in bacteria
  Bacterial resistance: Ampicillin, 100 μg/mL
  Growth temperature: 37°C
  Growth strain: DH5alpha
  Copy number: High Copy
Gene/Insert
  Gene/Insert name: DNAJB4 (alt name: Hsc40)
  Species: H. sapiens (human)
  Insert size (bp): 1739
  Entrez Gene: DNAJB4 (a.k.a. DNAJW, DjB4, HLJ1)
  Tag / fusion protein: GFP (N terminal on insert)
  Cloning method: Restriction Enzyme; 5′ cloning site BamHI (not destroyed); 3′ cloning site NotI (not destroyed)
  Sequencing primers: 5′ LNCX; 3′ BGH-rev
Terms and licenses: Academic/Nonprofit Terms; Industry Terms: Not Available to Industry
Depositor comments: Part of the HSP40 gene family Disclaimer: For cloning the various HSP genes, the Stratagene reference RNA for cDNA synthesis was used and genes were amplified from this mixture that originates from 10 different cell lines from different somatic origin and ultimately coming from 10 different individuals. This strategy was used to maximize the chance for the presence of individual HSP transcripts. Users must be aware that this mixture thus represents 20 complete haploid genomes, meaning that for each individual gene there might be polymorphisms that could potentially have functional consequences. The library was sequence verified only for the presence of the correct gene.
How to cite: pcDNA5/FRT/TO GFP DNAJB4 was a gift from Harm Kampinga (Addgene plasmid # 19499 ; http://n2t.net/addgene:19499 ; RRID:Addgene_19499)
