[The description below was written by a language model from this plasmid's Addgene catalogue record and the feature table of its GenBank file.]
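Description:
pcDNA5/FRT/TO GFP DNAJB4 is a mammalian expression plasmid built on the Invitrogen pcDNA5/FRT/TO backbone, designed for tetracycline-regulated expression and for FLP-mediated, site-specific integration into host cell lines that carry a genomic FRT target site. In E. coli it is maintained at high copy from a ColE1/pUC-type origin and selected through the beta-lactamase (AmpR) gene. For mammalian selection it carries a hygromycin resistance coding sequence placed immediately downstream of a single FRT site and followed by an SV40 polyadenylation signal. No promoter is annotated upstream of this gene, consistent with the standard design in which hygromycin resistance is only activated after correct recombination into the genomic FRT locus supplies the missing upstream elements.

The expression cassette is driven by the human CMV immediate-early enhancer and promoter followed by two tet operator (tetO2) sites, so transcription is repressed in cells expressing the Tet repressor and induced by tetracycline or doxycycline; in cells lacking TetR, expression is constitutive. A Kozak sequence precedes an EGFP open reading frame, which is fused to the N terminus of human DNAJB4 (also known as Hsc40, HLJ1 or DjB4), a member of the HSP40/DNAJ co-chaperone family cloned between BamHI and NotI, and the transcript ends at the bovine growth hormone poly(A) signal. The feature table annotates EGFP but not the DNAJB4 coding region itself, which lies in the unannotated interval before the terminator.

The construct belongs to a library of human HSPH/HSPA/DNAJ chaperone expression clones. The depositor notes that inserts were amplified from pooled reference RNA from ten cell lines, so polymorphisms may be present, and clones were verified only for gene identity.
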