LOCUS       Exported 6822 bp ds-DNA circular SYN 12-MAY-2021
DEFINITION  synthetic circular DNA
ACCESSION   .
VERSION     .
KEYWORDS    pcDNA5/FRT/TO GFP DNAJB4
SOURCE      synthetic DNA construct
  ORGANISM  synthetic DNA construct
REFERENCE   1 (bases 1 to 6822)
  AUTHORS   Hageman J, Kampinga HH
  TITLE     Computational analysis of the human HSPH/HSPA/DNAJ family and
            cloning of a human HSPH/HSPA/DNAJ expression library.
  JOURNAL   Cell Stress Chaperones. 2008 Aug 7. ():.
  PUBMED    18686016
REFERENCE   2 (bases 1 to 6822)
  AUTHORS   .
  TITLE     Direct Submission
  JOURNAL   Exported May 12, 2021 from SnapGene Server 1.1.58
            http://www.snapgene.com
FEATURES             Location/Qualifiers
     source          1..6822
                     /organism="synthetic DNA construct"
                     /mol_type="other DNA"
     regulatory      6..15
                     /regulatory_class="other"
                     /note="vertebrate consensus sequence for strong initiation
                     of translation (Kozak, 1987)"
     CDS             12..728
                     /codon_start=1
                     /product="enhanced GFP"
                     /label=EGFP
                     /translation="MVSKGEELFTGVVPILVELDGDVNGHKFSVSGEGEGDATYGKLTL
                     KFICTTGKLPVPWPTLVTTLTYGVQCFSRYPDHMKQHDFFKSAMPEGYVQERTIFFKDD
                     GNYKTRAEVKFEGDTLVNRIELKGIDFKEDGNILGHKLEYNYNSHNVYIMADKQKNGIK
                     VNFKIRHNIEDGSVQLADHYQQNTPIGDGPVLLPDNHYLSTQSALSKDPNEKRDHMVLL
                     EFVTAAGITLGMDELYK"
     CDS             12..728
                     /codon_start=1
                     /product="the original enhanced GFP (Yang et al., 1996)"
                     /label=EGFP
                     /note="mammalian codon-optimized"
                     /translation="MVSKGEELFTGVVPILVELDGDVNGHKFSVSGEGEGDATYGKLTL
                     KFICTTGKLPVPWPTLVTTLTYGVQCFSRYPDHMKQHDFFKSAMPEGYVQERTIFFKDD
                     GNYKTRAEVKFEGDTLVNRIELKGIDFKEDGNILGHKLEYNYNSHNVYIMADKQKNGIK
                     VNFKIRHNIEDGSVQLADHYQQNTPIGDGPVLLPDNHYLSTQSALSKDPNEKRDHMVLL
                     EFVTAAGITLGMDELYK"
     primer_bind     complement(57..78)
                     /label=EGFP-N
                     /note="EGFP, reverse primer"
     primer_bind     complement(318..337)
                     /label=EXFP-R
                     /note="For distinguishing EGFP variants, reverse primer"
     primer_bind     665..686
                     /label=EGFP-C
                     /note="EGFP, forward primer"
     primer_bind     complement(1796..1813)
                     /label=BGH-rev
                     /note="Bovine growth hormone terminator, reverse primer.
                     Also called BGH reverse"
     polyA_signal    1802..2026
                     /label=bGH poly(A) signal
                     /note="bovine growth hormone polyadenylation signal"
     primer_bind     complement(2159..2178)
                     /label=F1ori-R
                     /note="F1 origin, reverse primer"
     protein_bind    2310..2357
                     /label=FRT
                     /bound_moiety="FLP recombinase from the Saccharomyces
                     cerevisiae 2u plasmid"
                     /note="FLP-mediated recombination occurs in the 8-bp core
                     sequence TCTAGAAA (Turan and Bode, 2011)."
     CDS             2365..3387
                     /codon_start=1
                     /gene="aph(4)-Ia"
                     /product="aminoglycoside phosphotransferase from E. coli"
                     /label=HygR
                     /note="confers resistance to hygromycin"
                     /translation="KKPELTATSVEKFLIEKFDSVSDLMQLSEGEESRAFSFDVGGRGY
                     VLRVNSCADGFYKDRYVYRHFASAALPIPEVLDIGEFSESLTYCISRRAQGVTLQDLPE
                     TELPAVLQPVAEAMDAIAAADLSQTSGFGPFGPQGIGQYTTWRDFICAIADPHVYHWQT
                     VMDDTVSASVAQALDELMLWAEDCPEVRHLVHADFGSNNVLTDNGRITAVIDWSEAMFG
                     DSQYEVANIFFWRPWLACMEQQTRYFERRHPELAGSPRLRAYMLRIGLDQLYQSLVDGN
                     FDDAAWAQGRCDAIVRSGAGTVGRTQIARRSAAVWTDGCVEVLADSGNRRPSTRPRAKE
                     "
     polyA_signal    3517..3638
                     /label=SV40 poly(A) signal
                     /note="SV40 polyadenylation signal"
     primer_bind     complement(3554..3573)
                     /label=SV40pA-R
                     /note="SV40 polyA, reverse primer"
     primer_bind     3608..3627
                     /label=EBV-rev
                     /note="SV40 polyA terminator, reverse primer"
     primer_bind     complement(3687..3703)
                     /label=M13 rev
                     /note="common sequencing primer, one of multiple similar
                     variants"
     primer_bind     complement(3687..3703)
                     /label=M13 Reverse
                     /note="In lacZ gene. Also called M13-rev"
     primer_bind     complement(3700..3722)
                     /label=M13/pUC Reverse
                     /note="In lacZ gene"
     protein_bind    3711..3727
                     /label=lac operator
                     /bound_moiety="lac repressor encoded by lacI"
                     /note="The lac repressor binds to the lac operator to
                     inhibit transcription in E. coli. This inhibition can be
                     relieved by adding lactose or
                     isopropyl-beta-D-thiogalactopyranoside (IPTG)."
     promoter        complement(3735..3765)
                     /label=lac promoter
                     /note="promoter for the E. coli lac operon"
     protein_bind    3780..3801
                     /label=CAP binding site
                     /bound_moiety="E. coli catabolite activator protein"
                     /note="CAP binding activates transcription in the presence
                     of cAMP."
     primer_bind     complement(3918..3935)
                     /label=L4440
                     /note="L4440 vector, forward primer"
     rep_origin      complement(4089..4677)
                     /direction=LEFT
                     /label=ori
                     /note="high-copy-number ColE1/pMB1/pBR322/pUC origin of
                     replication"
     primer_bind     complement(4169..4188)
                     /label=pBR322ori-F
                     /note="pBR322 origin, forward primer"
     CDS             complement(4848..5708)
                     /codon_start=1
                     /gene="bla"
                     /product="beta-lactamase"
                     /label=AmpR
                     /note="confers resistance to ampicillin, carbenicillin, and
                     related antibiotics"
                     /translation="MSIQHFRVALIPFFAAFCLPVFAHPETLVKVKDAEDQLGARVGYI
                     ELDLNSGKILESFRPEERFPMMSTFKVLLCGAVLSRIDAGQEQLGRRIHYSQNDLVEYS
                     PVTEKHLTDGMTVRELCSAAITMSDNTAANLLLTTIGGPKELTAFLHNMGDHVTRLDRW
                     EPELNEAIPNDERDTTMPVAMATTLRKLLTGELLTLASRQQLIDWMEADKVAGPLLRSA
                     LPAGWFIADKSGAGERGSRGIIAALGPDGKPSRIVVIYTTGSQATMDERNRQIAEIGAS
                     LIKHW"
     primer_bind     5471..5490
                     /label=Amp-R
                     /note="Ampicillin resistance gene, reverse primer"
     promoter        complement(5709..5813)
                     /gene="bla"
                     /label=AmpR promoter
     primer_bind     complement(5888..5907)
                     /label=pRS-marker
                     /note="pRS vectors, use to sequence yeast selectable
                     marker"
     enhancer        6079..6458
                     /label=CMV enhancer
                     /note="human cytomegalovirus immediate early enhancer"
     promoter        6459..6662
                     /label=CMV promoter
                     /note="human cytomegalovirus (CMV) immediate early
                     promoter"
     primer_bind     6613..6633
                     /label=CMV-F
                     /note="Human CMV immediate early promoter, forward primer"
     protein_bind    6664..6682
                     /gene="tetO"
                     /label=tet operator
                     /bound_moiety="tetracycline repressor TetR"
                     /note="bacterial operator O2 for the tetR and tetA genes"
     protein_bind    6685..6703
                     /gene="tetO"
                     /label=tet operator
                     /bound_moiety="tetracycline repressor TetR"
                     /note="bacterial operator O2 for the tetR and tetA genes"
     primer_bind     6713..6737
                     /label=LNCX
                     /note="Human CMV promoter, forward primer"
ORIGIN
        1 agcttgccac catggtgagc aagggcgagg agctgttcac cggggtggtg cccatcctgg
       61 tcgagctgga cggcgacgta aacggccaca agttcagcgt gtccggcgag ggcgagggcg
      121 atgccaccta cggcaagctg accctgaagt tcatctgcac caccggcaag ctgcccgtgc
      181 cctggcccac cctcgtgacc accctgacct acggcgtgca gtgcttcagc cgctaccccg
      241 accacatgaa gcagcacgac ttcttcaagt ccgccatgcc cgaaggctac gtccaggagc
      301 gcaccatctt cttcaaggac gacggcaact acaagacccg cgccgaggtg aagttcgagg
      361 gcgacaccct ggtgaaccgc atcgagctga agggcatcga cttcaaggag gacggcaaca
      421 tcctggggca caagctggag tacaactaca acagccacaa cgtctatatc atggccgaca
      481 agcagaagaa cggcatcaag gtgaacttca agatccgcca caacatcgag gacggcagcg
      541 tgcagctcgc cgaccactac cagcagaaca cccccatcgg cgacggcccc gtgctgctgc
      601 ccgacaacca ctacctgagc acccagtccg ccctgagcaa agaccccaac gagaagcgcg
      661 atcacatggt cctgctggag ttcgtgaccg ccgccgggat cactctcggc atggacgagc
      721 tgtacaaggg atccaccatg gggaaagact attattgcat tttgggaatt gagaaaggag
      781 cttcagatga agatattaaa aaggcttacc gaaaacaagc cctcaaattt catccggaca
      841 agaacaaatc tcctcaggca gaggaaaaat ttaaagaggt cgcagaagct tatgaagtat
      901 tgagtgatcc taaaaagaga gaaatatatg atcagtttgg ggaggaaggg ttgaaaggag
      961 gagcaggagg tactgatgga caaggaggta ccttccggta cacctttcat ggcgatcctc
     1021 atgctacatt tgctgcattt ttcggagggt ccaacccctt tgaaattttc tttggaagac
     1081 gaatgggtgg tggtagagat tctgaagaaa tggaaataga tggtgatcct tttagtgcct
     1141 ttggtttcag catgaatgga tatccaagag acaggaattc tgtggggcca tcccgcctca
     1201 aacaagatcc tccagttatt catgaactta gagtatcact tgaagagata tatagtggtt
     1261 gtaccaaacg gatgaagatt tctcgaaaaa ggctaaacgc tgatggaagg agttacagat
     1321 ctgaggacaa aattcttacc attgagatta aaaaagggtg gaaagaaggc accaaaatta
     1381 cttttccaag agaaggagat gaaacaccaa atagtattcc agcagacatt gtttttatca
     1441 ttaaagacaa agatcatcca aaatttaaaa gggatggatc aaatataatt tatactgcta
     1501 aaattagttt acgagaggca ttgtgtggct gctcaattaa tgtaccaaca ctggatggaa
     1561 gaaacatacc tatgtcagta aatgatattg tgaaacccgg aatgaggaga agaattattg
     1621 gatatgggct gccatttcca aaaaatcctg accaacgtgg tgaccttcta atagaatttg
     1681 aggtgtcctt cccagatact atatcttctt catccaaaga agtacttagg aaacatcttc
     1741 ctgcctcata ggcggccgct cgagtctaga gggcccgttt aaacccgctg atcagcctcg
     1801 actgtgcctt ctagttgcca gccatctgtt gtttgcccct cccccgtgcc ttccttgacc
     1861 ctggaaggtg ccactcccac tgtcctttcc taataaaatg aggaaattgc atcgcattgt
     1921 ctgagtaggt gtcattctat tctggggggt ggggtggggc aggacagcaa gggggaggat
     1981 tgggaagaca atagcaggca tgctggggat gcggtgggct ctatggcttc tgaggcggaa
     2041 agaaccagct ggggctctag ggggtatccc cnnnnnnnnn nnnnnnnnnn nnnnnnnnnn
     2101 nnnnnnnnnn nnnnnnnnnn nnnnnnnnnn nnnnnnnnnn nnnnnnnnnn nnnnnnnnnn
     2161 nnnnnnnnnn nnnnnnnnnn nnnnnnnnnn nnnnncnnnn nnnnnnnnnn nnnnnnnnnn
     2221 nnnnnnnnnn nnnnnnnnnn nnnnnnnnnn nnnnnnnnnn nnnnnnnnnn nnnnnnnnnn
     2281 nnnnnnnagg gtgatggttc acgtacctag aagttcctat tccgaagttc ctattctcta
     2341 gaaagtatag gaacttcctt ggccaaaaag cctgaactca ccgcgacgtc tgtcgagaag
     2401 tttctgatcg aaaagttcga cagcgtctcc gacctgatgc agctctcgga gggcgaagaa
     2461 tctcgtgctt tcagcttcga tgtaggaggg cgtggatatg tcctgcgggt aaatagctgc
     2521 gccgatggtt tctacaaaga tcgttatgtt tatcggcact ttgcatcggc cgcgctcccg
     2581 attccggaag tgcttgacat tggggaattc agcgagagcc tgacctattg catctcccgc
     2641 cgtgcacagg gtgtcacgtt gcaagacctg cctgaaaccg aactgcccgc tgttctgcag
     2701 ccggtcgcgg aggccatgga tgcgatcgct gcggccgatc ttagccagac gagcgggttc
     2761 ggcccattcg gaccgcaagg aatcggtcaa tacactacat ggcgtgattt catatgcgcg
     2821 attgctgatc cccatgtgta tcactggcaa actgtgatgg acgacaccgt cagtgcgtcc
     2881 gtcgcgcagg ctctcgatga gctgatgctt tgggccgagg actgccccga agtccggcac
     2941 ctcgtgcacg cggatttcgg ctccaacaat gtcctgacgg acaatggccg cataacagcg
     3001 gtcattgact ggagcgaggc gatgttcggg gattcccaat acgaggtcgc caacatcttc
     3061 ttctggaggc cgtggttggc ttgtatggag cagcagacgc gctacttcga gcggaggcat
     3121 ccggagcttg caggatcgcc gcggctccgg gcgtatatgc tccgcattgg tcttgaccaa
     3181 ctctatcaga gcttggttga cggcaatttc gatgatgcag cttgggcgca gggtcgatgc
     3241 gacgcaatcg tccgatccgg agccgggact gtcgggcgta cacaaatcgc ccgcagaagc
     3301 gcggccgtct ggaccgatgg ctgtgtagaa gtactcgccg atagtggaaa ccgacgcccc
     3361 agcactcgtc cgagggcaaa ggaatagcac gtactacgag atttcgattc caccgccgcc
     3421 ttctatgaaa ggttgggctt cggaatcgtt ttccgggacg ccggctggat gatcctccag
     3481 cgcggggatc tcatgctgga gttcttcgcc caccccaact tgtttattgc agcttataat
     3541 ggttacaaat aaagcaatag catcacaaat ttcacaaata aagcattttt ttcactgcat
     3601 tctagttgtg gtttgtccaa actcatcaat gtatcttatc atgtctgtat accgtcgacc
     3661 tctagctaga gcttggcgta atcatggtca tagctgtttc ctgtgtgaaa ttgttatccg
     3721 ctcacaattc cacacaacat acgagccgga agcataaagt gtaaagcctg gggtgcctaa
     3781 tgagtgagct aactcacatt aattgcgttg cgctcactgc ccgctttcca gtcgggaaac
     3841 ctgtcgtgcc agctgcatta atgaatcggc caacgcgcgg ggagaggcgg tttgcgtatt
     3901 gggcgctctt ccgcttcctc gctcactgac tcgctgcgct cggtcgttcg gctgcggcga
     3961 gcggtatcag ctcactcaaa ggcggtaata cggttatcca cagaatcagg ggataacgca
     4021 ggaaagaaca tgtgagcaaa aggccagcaa aaggccagga accgtaaaaa ggccgcgttg
     4081 ctggcgtttt tccataggct ccgcccccct gacgagcatc acaaaaatcg acgctcaagt
     4141 cagaggtggc gaaacccgac aggactataa agataccagg cgtttccccc tggaagctcc
     4201 ctcgtgcgct ctcctgttcc gaccctgccg cttaccggat acctgtccgc ctttctccct
     4261 tcgggaagcg tggcgctttc tcatagctca cgctgtaggt atctcagttc ggtgtaggtc
     4321 gttcgctcca agctgggctg tgtgcacgaa ccccccgttc agcccgaccg ctgcgcctta
     4381 tccggtaact atcgtcttga gtccaacccg gtaagacacg acttatcgcc actggcagca
     4441 gccactggta acaggattag cagagcgagg tatgtaggcg gtgctacaga gttcttgaag
     4501 tggtggccta actacggcta cactagaaga acagtatttg gtatctgcgc tctgctgaag
     4561 ccagttacct tcggaaaaag agttggtagc tcttgatccg gcaaacaaac caccgctggt
     4621 agcggtggtt tttttgtttg caagcagcag attacgcgca gaaaaaaagg atctcaagaa
     4681 gatcctttga tcttttctac ggggtctgac gctcagtgga acgaaaactc acgttaaggg
     4741 attttggtca tgagattatc aaaaaggatc ttcacctaga tccttttaaa ttaaaaatga
     4801 agttttaaat caatctaaag tatatatgag taaacttggt ctgacagtta ccaatgctta
     4861 atcagtgagg cacctatctc agcgatctgt ctatttcgtt catccatagt tgcctgactc
     4921 cccgtcgtgt agataactac gatacgggag ggcttaccat ctggccccag tgctgcaatg
     4981 ataccgcgag acccacgctc accggctcca gatttatcag caataaacca gccagccgga
     5041 agggccgagc gcagaagtgg tcctgcaact ttatccgcct ccatccagtc tattaattgt
     5101 tgccgggaag ctagagtaag tagttcgcca gttaatagtt tgcgcaacgt tgttgccatt
     5161 gctacaggca tcgtggtgtc acgctcgtcg tttggtatgg cttcattcag ctccggttcc
     5221 caacgatcaa ggcgagttac atgatccccc atgttgtgca aaaaagcggt tagctccttc
     5281 ggtcctccga tcgttgtcag aagtaagttg gccgcagtgt tatcactcat ggttatggca
     5341 gcactgcata attctcttac tgtcatgcca tccgtaagat gcttttctgt gactggtgag
     5401 tactcaacca agtcattctg agaatagtgt atgcggcgac cgagttgctc ttgcccggcg
     5461 tcaatacggg ataataccgc gccacatagc agaactttaa aagtgctcat cattggaaaa
     5521 cgttcttcgg ggcgaaaact ctcaaggatc ttaccgctgt tgagatccag ttcgatgtaa
     5581 cccactcgtg cacccaactg atcttcagca tcttttactt tcaccagcgt ttctgggtga
     5641 gcaaaaacag gaaggcaaaa tgccgcaaaa aagggaataa gggcgacacg gaaatgttga
     5701 atactcatac tcttcctttt tcaatattat tgaagcattt atcagggtta ttgtctcatg
     5761 agcggataca tatttgaatg tatttagaaa aataaacaaa taggggttcc gcgcacattt
     5821 ccccgaaaag tgccacctga cgtcgacgga tcgggagatc tcccgatccc ctatggtgca
     5881 ctctcagtac aatctgctct gatgccgcat agttaagcca gtatctgctc cctgcttgtg
     5941 tgttggaggt cgctgagtag tgcgcgagca aaatttaagc tacaacaagg caaggcttga
     6001 ccgacaattg catgaagaat ctgcttaggg ttaggcgttt tgcgctgctt cgcgatgtac
     6061 gggccagata tacgcgttga cattgattat tgactagtta ttaatagtaa tcaattacgg
     6121 ggtcattagt tcatagccca tatatggagt tccgcgttac ataacttacg gtaaatggcc
     6181 cgcctggctg accgcccaac gacccccgcc cattgacgtc aataatgacg tatgttccca
     6241 tagtaacgcc aatagggact ttccattgac gtcaatgggt ggagtattta cggtaaactg
     6301 cccacttggc agtacatcaa gtgtatcata tgccaagtac gccccctatt gacgtcaatg
     6361 acggtaaatg gcccgcctgg cattatgccc agtacatgac cttatgggac tttcctactt
     6421 ggcagtacat ctacgtatta gtcatcgcta ttaccatggt gatgcggttt tggcagtaca
     6481 tcaatgggcg tggatagcgg tttgactcac ggggatttcc aagtctccac cccattgacg
     6541 tcaatgggag tttgttttgg caccaaaatc aacgggactt tccaaaatgt cgtaacaact
     6601 ccgccccatt gacgcaaatg ggcggtaggc gtgtacggtg ggaggtctat ataagcagag
     6661 ctctccctat cagtgataga gatctcccta tcagtgatag agatcgtcga cgagctcgtt
     6721 tagtgaaccg tcagatcgcc tggagacgcc atccacgctg ttttgacctc catagaagac
     6781 accgggaccg atccagcctc cggactctag cgtttaaact ta
//
