>Addgene plasmid #19499 | pcDNA5/FRT/TO GFP DNAJB4 | addgene partial sequence | sequence record 25276 | 19499 with BGH-rev (5' TAGAAGGCACAGTCGAGG 3')
GACTCGAGCGGCCGCCTATGAGGCAGGAAGATGTTTCCTAAGTACTTCTTTGGATGAAGAAGATATAGTA
TCTGGGAAGGACACCTCAAATTCTATTAGAAGGTCACCACGTTGGTCAGGATTTTTTGGAAATGGCAGCC
CATATCCAATAATTCTTCTCCTCATTCCGGGTTTCACAATATCATTTACTGACATAGGTATGTTTCTTCC
ATCCAGTGTTGGTACATTAATTGAGCAGCCACACAATGCCTCTCGTAAACTAATTTTAGCAGTATAAATT
ATATTTGATCCATCCCTTTTAAATTTTGGATGATCTTTGTCTTTAATGATAAAAACAATGTCTGCTGGAA
TACTATTTGGTGTTTCATCTCCTTCTCTTGGAAAAGTAATTTTGGTGCCTTCTTTCCACCCTTTTTTAAT
CTCAATGGTAAGAATTTTGTCCTCAGATCTGTAACTCCTTCCATCAGCGTTTAGCCTTTTTCGAGAAATC
TTCATCCGTTTGGTACAACCACTATATATCTCTTCAAGTGATACTCTAAGTTCATGAATAACTGGAGGAT
CTTGTTTGAGGCGGGATGGCCCCACAGAATTCCTGTCTCTTGGATATCCATTCATGCTGAAACCAAAGGC
ACTAAAAGGATCACCATCTATTTCCATTTCTTCAGAATCTCTACCACCACCCATTCGTCTTCCAAAGAAA
ATTTCAAAGGGGTTGGACCCTCCGAAAAATGCAGCAAATGTAGCATGAGGATCGCCATGAAAGGTGTACC
GGAAGGTACCTCCTTGTCCATCAGTACCTCCTGCTCCTCCTTTCAACCCTTCCTCCCCAAACTGATCATA
TATTTCTCTCTTTTTAGGATCACTCAATACTTCATAAGCTTCTGCGACCTCTTTAAATTTTTCCTCTGCC
TGAGGAGATT
