>Addgene plasmid #19499 | pcDNA5/FRT/TO GFP DNAJB4 | addgene partial sequence | sequence record 36131 | CMV-F 5'-CGCAAATGGGCGGTAGGCGTG-3'
AGCAGAGCTCTCCCTATCAGTGATAGAGATCTCCCTATCAGTGATAGAGATCGTCGACGAGCTCGTTTAG
TGAACCGTCAGATCGCCTGGAGACGCCATCCACGCTGTTTTGACCTCCATAGAAGACACCGGGACCGATC
CAGCCTCCGGACTCTAGCGTTTAAACTTAAGCTTGCCACCATGGTGAGCAAGGGCGAGGAGCTGTTCACC
GGGGTGGTGCCCATCCTGGTCGAGCTGGACGGCGACGTAAACGGCCACAAGTTCAGCGTGTCCGGCGAGG
GCGAGGGCGATGCCACCTACGGCAAGCTGACCCTGAAGTTCATCTGCACCACCGGCAAGCTGCCCGTGCC
CTGGCCCACCCTCGTGACCACCCTGACCTACGGCGTGCAGTGCTTCAGCCGCTACCCCGACCACATGAAG
CAGCACGACTTCTTCAAGTCCGCCATGCCCGAAGGCTACGTCCAGGAGCGCACCATCTTCTTCAAGGACG
ACGGCAACTACAAGACCCGCGCCGAGGTGAAGTTCGAGGGCGACACCCTGGTGAACCGCATCGAGCTGAA
GGGCATCGACTTCAAGGAGGACGGCAACATCCTGGGGCACAAGCTGGAGTACAACTACAACAGCCACAAC
GTCTATATCATGGCCGACAAGCAGAAGAACGGCATCAAGGTGAACTTCAAGATCCGCCACAACATCGAGG
ACGGCAGCGTGCAGCTCGCCGACCACTACCAGCAGAACACCCCCATCGGCGACGGCCCCGTGCTGCTGCC
CGACAACCACTACCTGAGCACCCAGTCCGCCCTGAGCAAAGACCCCAACGAGAAGCGCGATCACATGGTC
CTGCTGGAGTTCGTGACCGCCGCC
